>Addgene plasmid #12090 | pSicoR p53 | depositor full sequence | sequence record 7226 | Author sequence
GCTTAAGCGGTCGACGGATCGGGAGATCTCCCGATCCCCTATGGTGCACTCTCAGTACAATCTGCTCTGA
TGCCGCATAGTTAAGCCAGTATCTGCTCCCTGCTTGTGTGTTGGAGGTCGCTGAGTAGTGCGCGAGCAAA
ATTTAAGCTACAACAAGGCAAGGCTTGACCGACAATTGCATGAAGAATCTGCTTAGGGTTAGGCGTTTTG
CGCTGCTTCGCGATGTACGGGCCAGATATACGCGTTGACATTGATTATTGACTAGTTATTAATAGTAATC
AATTACGGGGTCATTAGTTCATAGCCCATATATGGAGTTCCGCGTTACATAACTTACGGTAAATGGCCCG
CCTGGCTGACCGCCCAACGACCCCCGCCCATTGACGTCAATAATGACGTATGTTCCCATAGTAACGCCAA
TAGGGACTTTCCATTGACGTCAATGGGTGGAGTATTTACGGTAAACTGCCCACTTGGCAGTACATCAAGT
GTATCATATGCCAAGTACGCCCCCTATTGACGTCAATGACGGTAAATGGCCCGCCTGGCATTATGCCCAG
TACATGACCTTATGGGACTTTCCTACTTGGCAGTACATCTACGTATTAGTCATCGCTATTACCATGGTGA
TGCGGTTTTGGCAGTACATCAATGGGCGTGGATAGCGGTTTGACTCACGGGGATTTCCAAGTCTCCACCC
CATTGACGTCAATGGGAGTTTGTTTTGGCACCAAAATCAACGGGACTTTCCAAAATGTCGTAACAACTCC
GCCCCATTGACGCAAATGGGCGGTAGGCGTGTACGGTGGGAGGTCTATATAAGCAGCGCGTTTTGCCTGT
ACTGGGTCTCTCTGGTTAGACCAGATCTGAGCCTGGGAGCTCTCTGGCTAACTAGGGAACCCACTGCTTA
AGCCTCAATAAAGCTTGCCTTGAGTGCTTCAAGTAGTGTGTGCCCGTCTGTTGTGTGACTCTGGTAACTA
GAGATCCCTCAGACCCTTTTAGTCAGTGTGGAAAATCTCTAGCAGTGGCGCCCGAACAGGGACTTGAAAG
CGAAAGGGAAACCAGAGGAGCTCTCTCGACGCAGGACTCGGCTTGCTGAAGCGCGCACGGCAAGAGGCGA
GGGGCGGCGACTGGTGAGTACGCCAAAAATTTTGACTAGCGGAGGCTAGAAGGAGAGAGATGGGTGCGAG
AGCGTCAGTATTAAGCGGGGGAGAATTAGATCGCGATGGGAAAAAATTCGGTTAAGGCCAGGGGGAAAGA
AAAAATATAAATTAAAACATATAGTATGGGCAAGCAGGGAGCTAGAACGATTCGCAGTTAATCCTGGCCT
GTTAGAAACATCAGAAGGCTGTAGACAAATACTGGGACAGCTACAACCATCCCTTCAGACAGGATCAGAA
GAACTTAGATCATTATATAATACAGTAGCAACCCTCTATTGTGTGCATCAAAGGATAGAGATAAAAGACA
CCAAGGAAGCTTTAGACAAGATAGAGGAAGAGCAAAACAAAAGTAAGACCACCGCACAGCAAGCGGCCGG
CCGCGCTGATCTTCAGACCTGGAGGAGGAGATATGAGGGACAATTGGAGAAGTGAATTATATAAATATAA
AGTAGTAAAAATTGAACCATTAGGAGTAGCACCCACCAAGGCAAAGAGAAGAGTGGTGCAGAGAGAAAAA
AGAGCAGTGGGAATAGGAGCTTTGTTCCTTGGGTTCTTGGGAGCAGCAGGAAGCACTATGGGCGCAGCGT
CAATGACGCTGACGGTACAGGCCAGACAATTATTGTCTGGTATAGTGCAGCAGCAGAACAATTTGCTGAG
GGCTATTGAGGCGCAACAGCATCTGTTGCAACTCACAGTCTGGGGCATCAAGCAGCTCCAGGCAAGAATC
CTGGCTGTGGAAAGATACCTAAAGGATCAACAGCTCCTGGGGATTTGGGGTTGCTCTGGAAAACTCATTT
GCACCACTGCTGTGCCTTGGAATGCTAGTTGGAGTAATAAATCTCTGGAACAGATTTGGAATCACACGAC
CTGGATGGAGTGGGACAGAGAAATTAACAATTACACAAGCTTAATACACTCCTTAATTGAAGAATCGCAA
AACCAGCAAGAAAAGAATGAACAAGAATTATTGGAATTAGATAAATGGGCAAGTTTGTGGAATTGGTTTA
ACATAACAAATTGGCTGTGGTATATAAAATTATTCATAATGATAGTAGGAGGCTTGGTAGGTTTAAGAAT
AGTTTTTGCTGTACTTTCTATAGTGAATAGAGTTAGGCAGGGATATTCACCATTATCGTTTCAGACCCAC
CTCCCAACCCCGAGGGGACCCGACAGGCCCGAAGGAATAGAAGAAGAAGGTGGAGAGAGAGACAGAGACA
GATCCATTCGATTAGTGAACGGATCGGCACTGCGTGCGCCAATTCTGCAGACAAATGGCAGTATTCATCC
ACAATTTTAAAAGAAAAGGGGGGATTGGGGGGTACAGTGCAGGGGAAAGAATAGTAGACATAATAGCAAC
AGACATACAAACTAAAGAATTACAAAAACAAATTACAAAAATTCAAAATTTTCGGGTTTATTACAGGGAC
AGCAGAGATCCAGTTTGGTTAGTACCGGGCCCGCTCTAGAGATCCGACGCCGCCATCTCTAGGCCCGCGC
CGGCCCCCTCGCACAGACTTGTGGGAGAAGCTCGGCTACTCCCCTGCCCCGGTTAATTTGCATATAATAT
TTCCTAGTAACTATAGAGGCTTAATGTGCGATAAAAGACAGATAATCTGTTCTTTTTAATACTAGCTACA
TTTTACATGATAGGCTTGGATTTCTATAACTTCGTATAGCATACATTATACGAAGTTATACATGTCACAA
AAGGAAACTCACCCTAACTGTAAAGTAATTGTGTGTTTTGAGACTATAAATATCCCTTGGAGAAAAGCCT
TGTTTGTACTCTCCTCCCCTCAATTTCAAGAGAATTGAGGGGAGGAGAGTACTTTTTTCTCGAGTACTAG
GATCCATTAGGCGGCCGCGTGGATAACCGTATTACCGCCATGCATTAGTTATTAATAGTAATCAATTACG
GGGTCATTAGTTCATAGCCCATATATGGAGTTCCGCGTTACATAACTTACGGTAAATGGCCCGCCTGGCT
GACCGCCCAACGACCCCCGCCCATTGACGTCAATAATGACGTATGTTCCCATAGTAACGCCAATAGGGAC
TTTCCATTGACGTCAATGGGTGGAGTATTTACGGTAAACTGCCCACTTGGCAGTACATCAAGTGTATCAT
ATGCCAAGTACGCCCCCTATTGACGTCAATGACGGTAAATGGCCCGCCTGGCATTATGCCCAGTACATGA
CCTTATGGGACTTTCCTACTTGGCAGTACATCTACGTATTAGTCATCGCTATTACCATGGTGATGCGGTT
TTGGCAGTACATCAATGGGCGTGGATAGCGGTTTGACTCACGGGGATTTCCAAGTCTCCACCCCATTGAC
GTCAATGGGAGTTTGTTTTGGCACCAAAATCAACGGGACTTTCCAAAATGTCGTAACAACTCCGCCCCAT
TGACGCAAATGGGCGGTAGGCGTGTACGGTGGGAGGTCTATATAAGCAGAGCTGGTTTAGTGAACCGTCA
GATCCGCTAGCGCTACCGGTCGCCACCATGGTGAGCAAGGGCGAGGAGCTGTTCACCGGGGTGGTGCCCA
TCCTGGTCGAGCTGGACGGCGACGTAAACGGCCACAAGTTCAGCGTGTCCGGCGAGGGCGAGGGCGATGC
CACCTACGGCAAGCTGACCCTGAAGTTCATCTGCACCACCGGCAAGCTGCCCGTGCCCTGGCCCACCCTC
GTGACCACCCTGACCTACGGCGTGCAGTGCTTCAGCCGCTACCCCGACCACATGAAGCAGCACGACTTCT
TCAAGTCCGCCATGCCCGAAGGCTACGTCCAGGAGCGCACCATCTTCTTCAAGGACGACGGCAACTACAA
GACCCGCGCCGAGGTGAAGTTCGAGGGCGACACCCTGGTGAACCGCATCGAGCTGAAGGGCATCGACTTC
AAGGAGGACGGCAACATCCTGGGGCACAAGCTGGAGTACAACTACAACAGCCACAACGTCTATATCATGG
CCGACAAGCAGAAGAACGGCATCAAGGTGAACTTCAAGATCCGCCACAACATCGAGGACGGCAGCGTGCA
GCTCGCCGACCACTACCAGCAGAACACCCCCATCGGCGACGGCCCCGTGCTGCTGCCCGACAACCACTAC
CTGAGCACCCAGTCCGCCCTGAGCAAAGACCCCAACGAGAAGCGCGATCACATGGTCCTGCTGGAGTTCG
TGACCGCCGCCGGGATCACTCTCGGCATGGACGAGCTGTACAAGTAGGAATTCGTCGAGGGACCTAATAA
CTTCGTATAGCATACATTATACGAAGTTATACATGTTTAAGGGTTCCGGTTCCACTAGGTACAATTCGAT
ATCAAGCTTATCGATAATCAACCTCTGGATTACAAAATTTGTGAAAGATTGACTGGTATTCTTAACTATG
TTGCTCCTTTTACGCTATGTGGATACGCTGCTTTAATGCCTTTGTATCATGCTATTGCTTCCCGTATGGC
TTTCATTTTCTCCTCCTTGTATAAATCCTGGTTGCTGTCTCTTTATGAGGAGTTGTGGCCCGTTGTCAGG
CAACGTGGCGTGGTGTGCACTGTGTTTGCTGACGCAACCCCCACTGGTTGGGGCATTGCCACCACCTGTC
AGCTCCTTTCCGGGACTTTCGCTTTCCCCCTCCCTATTGCCACGGCGGAACTCATCGCCGCCTGCCTTGC
CCGCTGCTGGACAGGGGCTCGGCTGTTGGGCACTGACAATTCCGTGGTGTTGTCGGGGAAATCATCGTCC
TTTCCTTGGCTGCTCGCCTGTGTTGCCACCTGGATTCTGCGCGGGACGTCCTTCTGCTACGTCCCTTCGG
CCCTCAATCCAGCGGACCTTCCTTCCCGCGGCCTGCTGCCGGCTCTGCGGCCTCTTCCGCGTCTTCGCCT
TCGCCCTCAGACGAGTCGGATCTCCCTTTGGGCCGCCTCCCCGCATCGATACCGTCGACCTCGATCGAGA
CCTAGAAAAACATGGAGCAATCACAAGTAGCAATACAGCAGCTACCAATGCTGATTGTGCCTGGCTAGAA
GCACAAGAGGAGGAGGAGGTGGGTTTTCCAGTCACACCTCAGGTACCTTTAAGACCAATGACTTACAAGG
CAGCTGTAGATCTTAGCCACTTTTTAAAAGAAAAGGGGGGACTGGAAGGGCTAATTCACTCCCAACGAAG
ACAAGATATCCTTGATCTGTGGATCTACCACACACAAGGCTACTTCCCTGATTGGCAGAACTACACACCA
GGGCCAGGGATCAGATATCCACTGACCTTTGGATGGTGCTACAAGCTAGTACCAGTTGAGCAAGAGAAGG
TAGAAGAAGCCAATGAAGGAGAGAACACCCGCTTGTTACACCCTGTGAGCCTGCATGGGATGGATGACCC
GGAGAGAGAAGTATTAGAGTGGAGGTTTGACAGCCGCCTAGCATTTCATCACATGGCCCGAGAGCTGCAT
CCGGACTGTACTGGGTCTCTCTGGTTAGACCAGATCTGAGCCTGGGAGCTCTCTGGCTAACTAGGGAACC
CACTGCTTAAGCCTCAATAAAGCTTGCCTTGAGTGCTTCAAGTAGTGTGTGCCCGTCTGTTGTGTGACTC
TGGTAACTAGAGATCCCTCAGACCCTTTTAGTCAGTGTGGAAAATCTCTAGCAGCATGTGAGCAAAAGGC
CAGCAAAAGGCCAGGAACCGTAAAAAGGCCGCGTTGCTGGCGTTTTTCCATAGGCTCCGCCCCCCTGACG
AGCATCACAAAAATCGACGCTCAAGTCAGAGGTGGCGAAACCCGACAGGACTATAAAGATACCAGGCGTT
TCCCCCTGGAAGCTCCCTCGTGCGCTCTCCTGTTCCGACCCTGCCGCTTACCGGATACCTGTCCGCCTTT
CTCCCTTCGGGAAGCGTGGCGCTTTCTCATAGCTCACGCTGTAGGTATCTCAGTTCGGTGTAGGTCGTTC
GCTCCAAGCTGGGCTGTGTGCACGAACCCCCCGTTCAGCCCGACCGCTGCGCCTTATCCGGTAACTATCG
TCTTGAGTCCAACCCGGTAAGACACGACTTATCGCCACTGGCAGCAGCCACTGGTAACAGGATTAGCAGA
GCGAGGTATGTAGGCGGTGCTACAGAGTTCTTGAAGTGGTGGCCTAACTACGGCTACACTAGAAGAACAG
TATTTGGTATCTGCGCTCTGCTGAAGCCAGTTACCTTCGGAAAAAGAGTTGGTAGCTCTTGATCCGGCAA
ACAAACCACCGCTGGTAGCGGTGGTTTTTTTGTTTGCAAGCAGCAGATTACGCGCAGAAAAAAAGGATCT
CAAGAAGATCCTTTGATCTTTTCTACGGGGTCTGACGCTCAGTGGAACGAAAACTCACGTTAAGGGATTT
TGGTCATGAGATTATCAAAAAGGATCTTCACCTAGATCCTTTTAAATTAAAAATGAAGTTTTAAATCAAT
CTAAAGTATATATGAGTAAACTTGGTCTGACAGTTACCAATGCTTAATCAGTGAGGCACCTATCTCAGCG
ATCTGTCTATTTCGTTCATCCATAGTTGCCTGACTCCCCGTCGTGTAGATAACTACGATACGGGAGGGCT
TACCATCTGGCCCCAGTGCTGCAATGATACCGCGAGACCCACGCTCACCGGCTCCAGATTTATCAGCAAT
AAACCAGCCAGCCGGAAGGGCCGAGCGCAGAAGTGGTCCTGCAACTTTATCCGCCTCCATCCAGTCTATT
AATTGTTGCCGGGAAGCTAGAGTAAGTAGTTCGCCAGTTAATAGTTTGCGCAACGTTGTTGCCATTGCTA
CAGGCATCGTGGTGTCACGCTCGTCGTTTGGTATGGCTTCATTCAGCTCCGGTTCCCAACGATCAAGGCG
AGTTACATGATCCCCCATGTTGTGCAAAAAAGCGGTTAGCTCCTTCGGTCCTCCGATCGTTGTCAGAAGT
AAGTTGGCCGCAGTGTTATCACTCATGGTTATGGCAGCACTGCATAATTCTCTTACTGTCATGCCATCCG
TAAGATGCTTTTCTGTGACTGGTGAGTACTCAACCAAGTCATTCTGAGAATAGTGTATGCGGCGACCGAG
TTGCTCTTGCCCGGCGTCAATACGGGATAATACCGCGCCACATAGCAGAACTTTAAAAGTGCTCATCATT
GGAAAACGTTCTTCGGGGCGAAAACTCTCAAGGATCTTACCGCTGTTGAGATCCAGTTCGATGTAACCCA
CTCGTGCACCCAACTGATCTTCAGCATCTTTTACTTTCACCAGCGTTTCTGGGTGAGCAAAAACAGGAAG
GCAAAATGCCGCAAAAAAGGGAATAAGGGCGACACGGAAATGTTGAATACTCATACTCTTCCTTTTTCAA
TATTATTGAAGCATTTATCAGGGTTATTGTCTCATGAGCGGATACATATTTGAATGTATTTAGAAAAATA
AACAAATAGGGGTTCCGCGCACATTTCCCCGAAAAGTGCCACCTGAC
Features (pLannotate 1.2.2; 24 found; start..end, strand, type, name):
     40..92      -  misc_feature   bom (fragment): basis of mobility region from pBR322
    247..626     +  enhancer       CMV enhancer: human cytomegalovirus immediate early enhancer
    627..826     +  promoter       CMV promoter: human cytomegalovirus (CMV) immediate early promoter
    844..1024    +  LTR            5' LTR (truncated): truncated 5' long terminal repeat (LTR) from HIV-1
   1071..1196    +  misc_feature   HIV-1 Ψ: packaging signal of human immunodeficiency virus type 1
   1180..1518    +  CDS            HIV-1 gag (fragment): gag protein from human immunodeficiency virus 1; gag
   1695..1928    +  misc_feature   RRE: The Rev response element (RRE) of HIV-1 allows for Rev-dependent mRNA export from the nucleus to the cytoplasm.
   2305..2405    +  CDS            Rev (fragment): human immunodeficiency virus 1 (HIV-1) Rev protein; rev; enhances nuclear export of unspliced and incompletely spliced viral mRNAs
   2455..2572    +  misc_feature   cPPT/CTS: central polypurine tract and central termination sequence of HIV-1
   2631..2829    +  promoter       U6 promoter (fragment): RNA polymerase III promoter for mouse U6 snRNA (Das et al., 1988)
   2826..2859    +  protein_bind   loxP: Cre-mediated recombination occurs in the 8-bp core sequence (GCATACAT). Cre recombinase
   2866..2944    +  promoter       U6 promoter (fragment): RNA polymerase III promoter for mouse U6 snRNA (Das et al., 1988)
   3116..3419    +  enhancer       CMV enhancer: human cytomegalovirus immediate early enhancer
   3420..3623    +  promoter       CMV promoter: human cytomegalovirus (CMV) immediate early promoter
   3668..4384    +  CDS            EGFP: EGFP is a basic (constitutively fluorescent) green fluorescent protein published in 1996, derived from Aequorea victoria. It is reported to be a rapidly-maturing weak dimer with moderate acid sensitivity.
   4407..4440    +  protein_bind   loxP: Cre-mediated recombination occurs in the 8-bp core sequence (GCATACAT). Cre recombinase
   4473..4496    +  misc_feature   MCS (fragment): pBluescript multiple cloning site
   4496..5084    +  misc_feature   WPRE: woodchuck hepatitis virus posttranscriptional regulatory element
   5085..5104    +  misc_feature   MCS (fragment): pBluescript multiple cloning site
   5106..5606    +  CDS            nef (fragment): NEF_HV1LA - Experimental evidence at protein level: Swiss-Prot protein existence level 1. Extracellular Nef protein targets CD4(+) T-lymphocytes for apoptosis by interacting with CXCR4 surface receptors. From Human immunodeficiency virus type 1 group M subtype B (isolate Lai) (HIV-1).
   5613..5793    +  LTR            5' LTR (truncated): truncated 5' long terminal repeat (LTR) from HIV-1
   5855..6443    -  rep_origin     ori: high-copy-number ColE1/pMB1/pBR322/pUC origin of replication
   6614..7474    -  CDS            AmpR: β-lactamase; bla; confers resistance to ampicillin, carbenicillin, and related antibiotics
   7475..7579    -  promoter       AmpR promoter: bla
