[The description below was written by a language model from this plasmid's Addgene catalogue record and pLannotate feature annotations shown in this document.]
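Description:
pSicoR p53 is a Cre-regulated lentiviral RNAi vector built on the pSicoR backbone, carrying a short hairpin RNA directed against mouse p53 (Trp53). It is propagated in E. coli as a high-copy plasmid through a ColE1/pUC-type origin and selected with ampicillin via the β-lactamase gene. The lentiviral transfer cassette is HIV-1 derived. A CMV enhancer/promoter sits upstream of a truncated 5' LTR to drive genomic RNA production in packaging cells. This is followed by the Ψ packaging signal with a gag fragment, the Rev response element for Rev-dependent nuclear export, and the cPPT/CTS element. At the downstream end there is a WPRE to enhance transcript expression, a nef-derived fragment, and a second truncated LTR.

The payload consists of a mouse U6 RNA polymerase III promoter driving the roughly 55 bp p53 hairpin, which was cloned between HpaI (destroyed) and XhoI sites, followed by a CMV enhancer/promoter expressing EGFP as a separate, non-fused marker of transduced cells. One loxP site is embedded within the U6 promoter, which the annotation therefore splits into two fragments, and a second loxP lies just downstream of EGFP. The distal part of the promoter, the hairpin and the CMV-EGFP cassette are thus floxed. In the absence of Cre, the shRNA is expressed and cells fluoresce green. Cre recombination excises the intervening segment, removing both the hairpin and EGFP, which switches knockdown off and marks the event by loss of fluorescence. The hairpin itself is not annotated in the feature table. The vector is used for stable, reversible p53 silencing in mouse cells and in transgenic settings.
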