Addgene plasmid #12090: pSicoR p53
Purpose: Cre-regulated lentiviral shRNA vector. Cre addition causes both EGFP and shRNA to be recombined out of the construct, turning OFF p53 shRNA expression.
Depositing lab: Tyler Jacks. Depositing organization: Massachusetts Institute of Technology. Publication: Cre-lox-regulated conditional RNA interference from transgenes. Ventura A, Meissner A, Dillon CP, McManus M, Sharp PA, Van Parijs L, Jaenisch R, Jacks T. Proc Natl Acad Sci U S A. 2004 Jul 13. 101(28):10380-5. 10.1073/pnas.0403954101 PubMed 15240889.
Backbone
  Vector backbone: pSicoR
  Backbone size w/o insert (bp): 7560
  Vector type: Mammalian Expression, Lentiviral, RNAi, Cre/Lox
Growth in bacteria
  Bacterial resistance: Ampicillin, 100 μg/mL
  Growth temperature: 37°C
  Growth strain: DH5alpha
  Copy number: High Copy
Gene/Insert
  Gene/Insert name: p53 shRNA (alt name: p53)
  Species: M. musculus (mouse)
  Insert size (bp): 55
  Mutation: EGFP is expressed from this plasmid as a marker, but it is not a fusion protein. EGFP and the shRNA oligo are flanked by LoxP sites. Cre causes both to be recombined out of the construct, turning off p53 shRNA expression.
  Entrez Gene: Trp53 (a.k.a. Tp53, bbl, bfy, bhy, p44, p53)
  Cloning method: Restriction Enzyme; 5′ cloning site HpaI (destroyed during cloning); 3′ cloning site XhoI (not destroyed)
  Sequencing primers: 5′ mU6-F
Terms and licenses: Academic/Nonprofit Terms; Industry Terms: Not Available to Industry
Depositor comments: Cre TURNS OFF p53 shRNA expression. The shRNA is directed against the mouse p53 sequence 5'-GTACTCTCCTCCCCTCAAT-3'. Follow safety guidelines when handling live virus expressing p53 shRNA.
How to cite: pSicoR p53 was a gift from Tyler Jacks (Addgene plasmid # 12090 ; http://n2t.net/addgene:12090 ; RRID:Addgene_12090)
