>Addgene plasmid #12090 | pSicoR p53 | addgene partial sequence | sequence record 65120 | mU6-F 5'-ATATCCCTTGGAGAAAAGCCTT-3'
CCTCAATTTCAAGAGAATTGAGGGGAGGAGAGTACTTTTTTCTCGAGTACTAGGATCCATTAGGCGGCCG
CGTGGATAACCGTATTACCGCCATGCATTAGTTATTAATAGTAATCAATTACGGGGTCATTAGTTCATAG
CCCATATATGGAGTTCCGCGTTACATAACTTACGGTAAATGGCCCGCCTGGCTGACCGCCCAACGACCCC
CGCCCATTGACGTCAATAATGACGTATGTTCCCATAGTAACGCCAATAGGGACTTTCCATTGACGTCAAT
GGGTGGAGTATTTACGGTAAACTGCCCACTTGGCAGTACATCAAGTGTATCATATGCCAAGTACGCCCCC
TATTGACGTCAATGACGGTAAATGGCCCGCCTGGCATTATGCCCAGTACATGACCTTATGGGACTTTCCT
ACTTGGCAGTACATCTACGTATTAGTCATCGCTATTACCATGGTGATGCGGTTTTGGCAGTACATCAATG
GGCGTGGATAGCGGTTTGACTCACGGGGATTTCCAAGTCTCCACCCCATTGACGTCAATGGGAGTTTGTT
TTGGCACCAAAATCAACGGGACTTTCCAAAATGTCGTAACAACTCCGCCCCATTGACGCAAATGGGCGGT
AGGCGTGTACGGTGGGAGGTCTATATAAGCAGAGCTGGTTTAGTGAACCGTCAGATCCGCTAGCGCTACC
GGTCGCCACCATGGTGAGCAAGGGCGAGGAGCTGTTCACCGGGGTGGTGCCCATCCTGGTCGAGCTGGAC
GGCGACGTAAACGGCCACAAGTTCAGCGTGTCCGGCGAGGGCGAGGGCGATGCCACCTACGGCAAGCTGA
CCCTGAAGTTCATCTGCACCACCGGCAAGCTGCCCGTGCCCTGGCCCACCCTCGTGACCACCCTGACCTA
CGGCGTGCAGTGCTTCAGCCGCTACCCCGACCACATGAAGCAGCACGACTTCTTCAAGTCCGCCATGCCC
GAAGGCTACGTC
