>Addgene plasmid #12090 | pSicoR p53 | addgene partial sequence | sequence record 65420 | WPRE-R 5'-CATAGCGTAAAAGGAGCAACA-3'
GTCAATCTTTCACAAATTTTGTAATCCAGAGGTTGATTATCGATAAGCTTGATATCGAATTGTACCTAGT
GGAACCGGAACCCTTAAACATGTATAACTTCGTATAATGTATGCTATACGAAGTTATTAGGTCCCTCGAC
GAATTCCTACTTGTACAGCTCGTCCATGCCGAGAGTGATCCCGGCGGCGGTCACGAACTCCAGCAGGACC
ATGTGATCGCGCTTCTCGTTGGGGTCTTTGCTCAGGGCGGACTGGGTGCTCAGGTAGTGGTTGTCGGGCA
GCAGCACGGGGCCGTCGCCGATGGGGGTGTTCTGCTGGTAGTGGTCGGCGAGCTGCACGCTGCCGTCCTC
GATGTTGTGGCGGATCTTGAAGTTCACCTTGATGCCGTTCTTCTGCTTGTCGGCCATGATATAGACGTTG
TGGCTGTTGTAGTTGTACTCCAGCTTGTGCCCCAGGATGTTGCCGTCCTCCTTGAAGTCGATGCCCTTCA
GCTCGATGCGGTTCACCAGGGTGTCGCCCTCGAACTTCACCTCGGCGCGGGTCTTGTAGTTGCCGTCGTC
CTTGAAGAAGATGGTGCGCTCCTGGACGTAGCCTTCGGGCATGGCGGACTTGAAGAAGTCGTGCTGCTTC
ATGTGGTCGGGGTAGCGGCTGAAGCACTGCACGCCGTAGGTCAGGGTGGTCACGAGGGTGGGCCAGGGCA
CGGGCAGCTTGCCGGTGGTGCAGATGAACTTCAGGGTCAGCTTGCCGTAGGTGGCATCGCCCTCGCCCTC
GCCGGACACGCTGAACTTGTGGCCGTTTACGTCGCCGTCCAGCTCGACCAGGATGGGCACCACCCCGGTG
AACAGCTCCTCGCCCTTGCTCACCATGGTGGCGACCGGTAGCGCTAGCGGATCTGACGGTTCACTAAACC
AGCTCTGCTTATATAGACCTCCCACCGTACACGCCTAC
