>Addgene plasmid #12090 | pSicoR p53 | addgene partial sequence | sequence record 65421 | cPPT-F 5'-gggaaagaatagtagacataatag-3'
CAAACTAAAGAATTACAAAAACAAATTACAAAAATTCAAAATTTTCGGGTTTATTACAGGGACAGCAGAG
ATCCAGTTTGGTTAGTACCGGGCCCGCTCTAGAGATCCGACGCGCCATCTCTAGGCCCGCGCCGGCCCCC
TCGCACAGACTTGTGGGAGAAGCTCGGCTACTCCCCTGCCCCGGTTAATTTGCATATAATATTTCCTAGT
AACTATAGAGGCTTAATGTGCGATAAAAGACAGATAACTTCGTATAGCATACATTATACGAAGTTATCAT
GATAGGCTTGGATTTCTATAAGAGATACAAATACTAAATTATTATTTTAAAAAACAGCACAAAAGGAAAC
TCACCCTAACTGTAAAGTAATTGTGTGTTTTGAGACTATAAATATCCCTTGGAGAAAAGCCTTGTTTGTA
CTCTCCTCCCCTCAATTTCAAGAGAATTGAGGGGAGGAGAGTACTTTTTTCTCGAGTACTAGGATCCATT
AGGCGGCCGCGTGGATAACCGTATTACCGCCATGCATTAGTTATTAATAGTAATCAATTACGGGGTCATT
AGTTCATAGCCCATATATGGAGTTCCGCGTTACATAACTTACGGTAAATGGCCCGCCTGGCTGACCGCCC
AACGACCCCCGCCCATTGACGTCAATAATGACGTATGTTCCCATAGTAACGCCAATAGGGACTTTCCATT
GACGTCAATGGGTGGAGTATTTACGGTAAACTGCCCACTTGGCAGTACATCAAGTGTATCATATGCCAAG
TACGCCCCCTATTGACGTCAATGACGGTAAATGGCCCGCCTGGCATTATGCCCAGTACATGACCTTATGG
GACTTTCCTACTTGGCAGTACATCTACGTATTAGTCATCGCTATTACCATGGTGATGCGGTTTTGGCAGT
ACATCAATGGGCGTGGATAGCGGTTTGACTCACGGGGATTTCCAAGTCTCCACCCCATTGACGTCAATGG
